Addgene plasmid #193191: pDY1314_RADARS_Luciferase
Purpose: Express Gaussia Luciferase conditional upon RNA transcript
Depositing lab: Omar Abudayyeh & Jonathan Gootenberg. Depositing organization: Massachusetts Institute of Technology. Publication: Programmable eukaryotic protein synthesis with RNA sensors by harnessing ADAR. Jiang K, Koob J, Chen XD, Krajeski RN, Zhang Y, Volf V, Zhou W, Sgrizzi SR, Villiger L, Gootenberg JS, Chen F, Abudayyeh OO. Nat Biotechnol. 2022 Oct 27. pii: 10.1038/s41587-022-01534-5. doi: 10.1038/s41587-022-01534-5. PubMed 36302988.
Backbone
  Vector backbone: pBR322
  Vector type: Mammalian Expression
Growth in bacteria
  Bacterial resistance: Ampicillin, 100 μg/mL
  Growth temperature: 37°C
  Growth strain: NEB Stable
  Copy number: High Copy
Gene/Insert
  Gene/Insert name: RADARS Luciferase (alt name: Gaussia Luciferase)
  Species: Synthetic
  Cloning method: Gibson Cloning
Terms and licenses: Academic/Nonprofit Terms; Industry Terms: Not Available to Industry
Depositor comments: Please visit https://doi.org/10.1101/2022.01.26.477951 for bioRxiv preprint.
How to cite: pDY1314_RADARS_Luciferase was a gift from Omar Abudayyeh & Jonathan Gootenberg (Addgene plasmid # 193191 ; http://n2t.net/addgene:193191 ; RRID:Addgene_193191)
