[The description below was written by a language model from this plasmid's Addgene catalogue record and pLannotate feature annotations shown in this document.]
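Description:
pDY1314_RADARS_Luciferase is a 7,969 nt mammalian expression plasmid built on a pBR322-derived backbone. It is propagated in E. coli at high copy from a ColE1/pMB1-type origin and selected with ampicillin through the bla (AmpR) gene. Leftover backbone fragments (lacI, lac promoter/operator, lacZα, bom, rop) are annotated but are not part of the payload, and short hits to an HIV-1 LTR and SV40 small t antigen appear to be incidental remnants flanking the promoters.

The plasmid carries two divergent expression units. In the sensor unit, the EF-1α promoter drives a transcript that begins with mCherry. This is followed by an intervening region containing an MS2 stem loop, then a human codon-optimized secreted Gaussia luciferase, and ends at a synthetic poly(A) signal. The stated purpose is to express Gaussia luciferase conditional on an RNA transcript, in line with the associated work on ADAR-based RNA sensors. In that design, a guide segment between the upstream and downstream reading frames generally carries a stop codon. When the guide pairs with the target RNA, ADAR editing removes the stop codon and allows translation to continue into the payload. The feature table does not annotate the guide, the stop codon or any self-cleaving peptides, and the record does not name the target transcript, so these details cannot be confirmed here.

On the opposite strand, a CMV enhancer/promoter (with a T7 promoter) drives secreted Cypridina luciferase with its own synthetic poly(A) signal. This is presumably a constitutive control for normalizing the Gaussia signal in dual-luciferase readouts, with mCherry likewise reporting sensor transcript expression.
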