Features (pLannotate 1.2.2; 23 found; start..end, strand, type, name):
      4..96      +  CDS            lacI (fragment): lac repressor; lacI; The lac repressor binds to the lac operator to inhibit transcription in E. coli. This inhibition can be relieved by adding lactose or isopropyl-β-D-thiogalactopyranoside (IPTG).
    109..130     +  protein_bind   CAP binding site: CAP binding activates transcription in the presence of cAMP. E. coli catabolite activator protein
    145..175     +  promoter       lac promoter: promoter for the E. coli lac operon
    183..199     +  protein_bind   lac operator: The lac repressor binds to the lac operator to inhibit transcription in E. coli. This inhibition can be relieved by adding lactose or isopropyl-β-D-thiogalactopyranoside (IPTG). lac repressor encoded by lacI
    237..285     -  polyA_signal   poly(A) signal: synthetic polyadenylation signal
    287..1947    -  CDS            CLuc (fragment): secreted Cypridina luciferase contains 30 codon substitutions for efficient translation in mammalian cells
   1973..1991    -  promoter       T7 promoter: promoter for bacteriophage T7 RNA polymerase
   2007..2040    -  LTR            5' LTR (truncated) (fragment): truncated 5' long terminal repeat (LTR) from HIV-1
   2036..2239    -  promoter       CMV promoter: human cytomegalovirus (CMV) immediate early promoter
   2240..2619    -  enhancer       CMV enhancer: human cytomegalovirus immediate early enhancer
   2660..2726    +  CDS            small t antigen (fragment): SV40 (simian virus 40) small t antigen
   2733..3911    +  promoter       EF-1α promoter: strong constitutive promoter for human elongation factor EF-1α
   3930..4637    +  CDS            mCherry: mCherry is a basic (constitutively fluorescent) red fluorescent protein published in 2004, derived from Discosoma sp.. It is reported to be a very rapidly-maturing monomer with low acid sensitivity.
   4715..4733    +  misc_RNA       MS2 stem loop: stem loop that binds the bacteriophage MS2 coat protein
   4949..5504    +  CDS            hGLuc (fragment): secreted Gaussia luciferase human codon-optimized
   5505..5553    +  polyA_signal   poly(A) signal: synthetic polyadenylation signal
   5554..5575    -  misc_feature   MCS (fragment): pUC18/19 multiple cloning site
   5572..5729    +  CDS            lacZα (fragment): LacZα fragment of β-galactosidase; lacZ fragment
   5735..5834    -  misc_feature   bom (fragment): basis of mobility region from pBR322
   5936..5971    -  CDS            rop (fragment): Rop protein, which maintains plasmids at low copy number; rop
   6066..6170    +  promoter       AmpR promoter: bla
   6171..7031    +  CDS            AmpR: β-lactamase; bla; confers resistance to ampicillin, carbenicillin, and related antibiotics
   7202..7790    +  rep_origin     ori: high-copy-number ColE1/pMB1/pBR322/pUC origin of replication
>Addgene plasmid #193191 | pDY1314_RADARS_Luciferase | addgene full sequence | sequence record 377068 | Addgene NGS Result
AGAGCGCCCAATACGCAAACCGCCTCTCCCCGCGCGTTGGCCGATTCATTAATGCAGCTGGCACGACAGG
TTTCCCGACTGGAAAGCGGGCAGTGAGCGCAACGCAATTAATGTGAGTTAGCTCACTCATTAGGCACCCC
AGGCTTTACACTTTATGCTTCCGGCTCGTATGTTGTGTGGAATTGTGAGCGGATAACAATTTCACACAGG
AAACAGCTATGACCATGATTACGCCACACACAAAAAACCAACACACAGATGTAATGAAAATAAAGATATT
TTATTTTATTTGCATTCATCTGGTACTTCTAGGGTGTCTCCATGCTTTATGTAGCATTCTTTCTTGAACT
CCCATGCGTGGTCACAGAAACCCTGTTGTCCCCTCAGGCAATACTCGTACATGCATCGTTCGACACGGTC
AGGCTTGTGGCACACGTTACATTTCTGATCAAGATCACTTTGACCGGCGAAGAGACTATTGCAGAGTCGT
TCAGCTTCAGGTTTCTGTTCTTCGGTGCATCCCGGTGGGTTGGGGGTCAGATCACAGGCTCCTTCAGCAT
CAAAAGAATCATCACTGAAATCCTGGTTGTAGTTACCGCAAATACCGCAAGTCTTACCATCGAATGGATC
TCTAATATGTACGACGAGCAGTTGCTTGAAGTTGAACTTGACCACCAGAGCTTCAGGTAGGATGGCTGTA
GTCAGTATGTCACCATCTTGCCAGTAGATGGAAGTGTTCTGAGAGCTGTACGGGACGGACACGGCTTCTC
CTCCAACCAGAATCTGTTTTCCATCAACAATGAGTTCTACTACAGTCGATTGTTTCCTGATTCGTACTTT
CTCTACTTCAGTGTAAGAGTCAACATTCCTGTGTGAAACCTTCACATCCCAAGTGTTCCAGAAACAGTCG
GCGGCCATAAGAATCTCCTTGCAGGGACCCTGGAATTGGTATCTTGCTTTGTCAAATGTATCGTAGAAAG
TATGTCCAGACAAAACGCAGGTTCCTCTAGTTTCGGGAGCAGCGCACGTCTCCCTGTAGTCAAGCAGCAC
GTGTGAGGCTCGCTCGTCTCCACCCATACAGCGGGCGAAGGCGCAGGAGATGGTGTAGTAGTAGAAGTTG
ATGGGGTTGCGGCAGCTGTCCTTGTACGGCTCCAGAAGACCTTTGCAGTATGCAACGTCATCAGGATTTC
CATAGAGTGGACAACCGTCAAACTCCTGGTTGATCTTAGGCTGAATAGCGAGTTGTTCTGGATCTGAAGT
GAAGTCTGTATCTTCCATCATTTTAAGATCTCCACAGAGGCCAGAGATCATTCCTTTGTTTGCTGTGTCT
GGGGCGATTCTTACAGATCTTCCTCCGAGGATGTCGATCACGATCAGTTTGAAGAACTCAATGACGGTGA
TGTTGAAGCCTGGCATCTCAACAACAGCGATGGTGACCTCGCCGATGGTGTACGGGTTGGCGATGATAGG
GTCAGCTCCACCGTTTACAGTGATGGGATTCTCAGTAGCTTGAGCGATGTCAATGATGTCTCCAGCCACT
TCCAGTCTTGTCTTGGTCAGCACAGCCCCCTTGGTTCCATCCAGGTTCTCCAGGGTGATGGACACCTTCC
AGTCGCCGCCCTTGGTTCCTTGACCCAACACGTATGTACCAGGTTCCTGGAACTGGAATCTCTTTCCATA
GAATGTTCTAAACCATCCTGCGGCCTCTACTCTGCATTCAATTACATACTGACACATTCGACAACATGTT
TTTCCTGGTTTATTTTCACACAGTCCATCTGATAGTATGTCTCTCGTGCAGGTGCCACAGCTGCTATCAA
TACATTCTCCTTCTTTAGCTTCACAGGAAGTTGGAACTGTGTTTGGTGGATCAGGTTCGTAAGGACAGTC
CTGGCAATGAACAGTGGCGCAGTAGACTAATGCAACGGCAAGAATTAAGGTCTTCATGGTGGCGGTACCA
AGCTTGCGTCTCCCTATAGTGAGTCGTATTAATTTCGATAAGCCAGTAAGCAGTGGGTTCTCTAGTTAGC
CAGAGAGCTCTGCTTATATAGACCTCCCACCGTACACGCCTACCGCCCATTTGCGTCAATGGGGCGGAGT
TGTTACGACATTTTGGAAAGTCCCGTTGATTTTGGTGCCAAAACAAACTCCCATTGACGTCAATGGGGTG
GAGACTTGGAAATCCCCGTGAGTCAAACCGCTATCCACGCCCATTGATGTACTGCCAAAACCGCATCACC
ATGGTAATAGCGATGACTAATACGTAGATGTACTGCCAAGTAGGAAAGTCCCATAAGGTCATGTACTGGG
CATAATGCCAGGCGGGCCATTTACCGTCATTGACGTCAATAGGGGGCGTACTTGGCATATGATACACTTG
ATGTACTGCCAAGTGGGCAGTTTACCGTAAATACTCCACCCATTGACGTCAATGGAAAGTCCCTATTGGC
GTTACTATGGGAACATACGTCATTATTGACGTCAATGGGCGGGGGTCGTTGGGCGGTCAGCCAGGCGGGC
CATTTACCGTAAGTTATGTAACGCGGAACTCCATATATGGGCTATGAACTAATGACCCCGTAATTGATTA
CTATTAATAACTAGTCAATAATCAATGTCAACGCGTATATCTGGCCCGTACATCGAAGCTGATGCAAAGA
TGGATAAAGTTTTAAACAGAGAGGAATCTTTGCAGCTAATGGACCTTCTAGGTCTTGAAAGGAGTGGGAA
TTGGCTCCGGTGCCCGTCAGTGGGCAGAGCGCACATCGCCCACAGTCCCCGAGAAGTTGGGGGGAGGGGT
CGGCAATTGAACCGGTGCCTAGAGAAGGTGGCGCGGGGTAAACTGGGAAAGTGATGTCGTGTACTGGCTC
CGCCTTTTTCCCGAGGGTGGGGGAGAACCGTATATAAGTGCAGTAGTCGCCGTGAACGTTCTTTTTCGCA
ACGGGTTTGCCGCCAGAACACAGGTAAGTGCCGTGTGTGGTTCCCGCGGGCCTGGCCTCTTTACGGGTTA
TGGCCCTTGCGTGCCTTGAATTACTTCCACCTGGCTGCAGTACGTGATTCTTGATCCCGAGCTTCGGGTT
GGAAGTGGGTGGGAGAGTTCGAGGCCTTGCGCTTAAGGAGCCCCTTCGCCTCGTGCTTGAGTTGAGGCCT
GGCCTGGGCGCTGGGGCCGCCGCGTGCGAATCTGGTGGCACCTTCGCGCCTGTCTCGCTGCTTTCGATAA
GTCTCTAGCCATTTAAAATTTTTGATGACCTGCTGCGACGCTTTTTTTCTGGCAAGATAGTCTTGTAAAT
GCGGGCCAAGATCTGCACACTGGTATTTCGGTTTTTGGGGCCGCGGGCGGCGACGGGGCCCGTGCGTCCC
AGCGCACATGTTCGGCGAGGCGGGGCCTGCGAGCGCGGCCACCGAGAATCGGACGGGGGTAGTCTCAAGC
TGGCCGGCCTGCTCTGGTGCCTGGCCTCGCGCCGCCGTGTATCGCCCCGCCCTGGGCGGCAAGGCTGGCC
CGGTCGGCACCAGTTGCGTGAGCGGAAAGATGGCCGCTTCCCGGCCCTGCTGCAGGGAGCTCAAAATGGA
GGACGCGGCGCTCGGGAGAGCGGGCGGGTGAGTCACCCACACAAAGGAAAAGGGCCTTTCCGTCCTCAGC
CGTCGCTTCATGTGACTCCACGGAGTACCGGGCGCCGTCCAGGCACCTCGATTAGTTCTCGAGCTTTTGG
AGTACGTCGTCTTTAGGTTGGGGGGAGGGGTTTTATGCGATGGAGTTTCCCCACACTGAGTGGGTGGAGA
CTGAAGTTAGGCCAGCTTGGCACTTGATGTAATTCTCCTTGGAATTTGCCCTTTTTGAGTTTGGATCTTG
GTTCATTCTCAAGCCTCAGACAGTGGTTCAAAGTTTTTTTCTTCCATTTCAGGTGTCGTGACGTACGGGA
TCCGCCACCATGGTGAGCAAGGGCGAGGAGGATAACATGGCCATCATCAAGGAGTTCATGCGCTTCAAGG
TGCACATGGAGGGCTCCGTGAACGGCCACGAGTTCGAGATCGAGGGCGAGGGCGAGGGCCGCCCCTACGA
GGGCACCCAGACCGCCAAGCTGAAGGTGACCAAGGGTGGCCCCCTGCCCTTCGCCTGGGACATCCTGTCC
CCTCAGTTCATGTACGGCTCCAAGGCCTACGTGAAGCACCCCGCCGACATCCCCGACTACTTGAAGCTGT
CCTTCCCCGAGGGCTTCAAGTGGGAGCGCGTGATGAACTTCGAGGACGGCGGCGTGGTGACCGTGACCCA
GGACTCCTCCCTGCAGGACGGCGAGTTCATCTACAAGGTGAAGCTGCGCGGCACCAACTTCCCCTCCGAC
GGCCCCGTAATGCAGAAGAAGACCATGGGCTGGGAGGCCTCCTCCGAGCGGATGTACCCCGAGGACGGCG
CCCTGAAGGGCGAGATCAAGCAGAGGCTGAAGCTGAAGGACGGCGGCCACTACGACGCTGAGGTCAAGAC
CACCTACAAGGCCAAGAAGCCCGTGCAGCTGCCCGGCGCCTACAACGTCAACATCAAGTTGGACATCACC
TCCCACAACGAGGACTACACCATCGTGGAACAGTACGAACGCGCCGAGGGCCGCCACTCCACCGGCGGCA
TGGACGAGCTGTACAAGTCTAGAACTCCAAAAGACCAGTGGTGGTTTTCGACGCAGGACCACCGCGTCGG
CAAGTCTCCTCATTGGATCCAGATACATGAGGATCACCCATGTGCATCCATCTTTTTCAGCCATCTTTAG
AAGGTTCAGGTTGTTTTCTGCCAGGACGCAGGACCACCGCGTCCTTTGCTGCTTTCACACAGGTTACTCA
CATGGGGATCACCCAGGTACAGGTCTCCTTTCTCAGGGCTGAGAGGAAGCGGAGCTACTAACTTCAGCCT
GCTGAAGCAGGCTGGCGACGTGGAGGAGAACCCTGGACCTGTAAGTAAGGGAGTCAAAGTTCTGTTTGCC
CTGATCTGCATCGCTGTGGCCGAGGCCAAGCCCACCGAGAACAACGAAGACTTCAACATCGTGGCCGTGG
CCAGCAACTTCGCGACCACGGATCTCGATGCTGACCGCGGGAAGTTGCCCGGCAAGAAGCTGCCGCTGGA
GGTGCTCAAAGAGATGGAAGCCAATGCCCGGAAAGCTGGCTGCACCAGGGGCTGTCTGATCTGCCTGTCC
CACATCAAGTGCACGCCCAAGATGAAGAAGTTCATCCCAGGACGCTGCCACACCTACGAAGGCGACAAAG
AGTCCGCACAGGGCGGCATAGGCGAGGCGATCGTCGACATTCCTGAGATTCCTGGGTTCAAGGACTTGGA
GCCCATGGAGCAGTTCATCGCACAGGTCGATCTGTGTGTGGACTGCACAACTGGCTGCCTCAAAGGGCTT
GCCAACGTGCAGTGTTCTGACCTGCTCAAGAAGTGGCTGCCGCAACGCTGTGCGACCTTTGCCAGCAAGA
TCCAGGGTCAGGTGGACAAGATCAAGGGGGCCGGTGGTGACTAAAATAAAATATCTTTATTTTCATTACA
TCTGTGTGTTGGTTTTTTGTGTGCCCGGGTACCGAGCTCGAATTCACTGGCCGTCGTTTTACAACGTCGT
GACTGGGAAAACCCTGGCGTTACCCAACTTAATCGCCTTGCAGCACATCCCCCTTTCGCCAGCTGGCGTA
ATAGCGAAGAGGCCCGCACCGATCGCCCTTCCCAACAGTTGCGCAGCCTGAATGGCGAATGGCGCCTGAT
GCGGTATTTTCTCCTTACGCATCTGTGCGGTATTTCACACCGCATATGGTGCACTCTCAGTACAATCTGC
TCTGATGCCGCATAGTTAAGCCAGCCCCGACACCCGCCAACACCCGCTGACGCGCCCTGACGGGCTTGTC
TGCTCCCGGCATCCGCTTACAGACAAGCTGTGACCGTCTCCGGGAGCTGCATGTGTCAGAGGTTTTCACC
GTCATCACCGAAACGCGCGAGACGAAAGGGCCTCGTGATACGCCTATTTTTATAGGTTAATGTCATGATA
ATAATGGTTTCTTAGACGTCAGGTGGCACTTTTCGGGGAAATGTGCGCGGAACCCCTATTTGTTTATTTT
TCTAAATACATTCAAATATGTATCCGCTCATGAGACAATAACCCTGATAAATGCTTCAATAATATTGAAA
AAGGAAGAGTATGAGTATTCAACATTTCCGTGTCGCCCTTATTCCCTTTTTTGCGGCATTTTGCCTTCCT
GTTTTTGCTCACCCAGAAACGCTGGTGAAAGTAAAAGATGCTGAAGATCAGTTGGGTGCACGAGTGGGTT
ACATCGAACTGGATCTCAACAGCGGTAAGATCCTTGAGAGTTTTCGCCCCGAAGAACGTTTTCCAATGAT
GAGCACTTTTAAAGTTCTGCTATGTGGCGCGGTATTATCCCGTATTGACGCCGGGCAAGAGCAACTCGGT
CGCCGCATACACTATTCTCAGAATGACTTGGTTGAGTACTCACCAGTCACAGAAAAGCATCTTACGGATG
GCATGACAGTAAGAGAATTATGCAGTGCTGCCATAACCATGAGTGATAACACTGCGGCCAACTTACTTCT
GACAACGATCGGAGGACCGAAGGAGCTAACCGCTTTTTTGCACAACATGGGGGATCATGTAACTCGCCTT
GATCGTTGGGAACCGGAGCTGAATGAAGCCATACCAAACGACGAGCGTGACACCACGATGCCTGTAGCAA
TGGCAACAACGTTGCGCAAACTATTAACTGGCGAACTACTTACTCTAGCTTCCCGGCAACAATTAATAGA
CTGGATGGAGGCGGATAAAGTTGCAGGACCACTTCTGCGCTCGGCCCTTCCGGCTGGCTGGTTTATTGCT
GATAAATCTGGAGCCGGTGAGCGTGGGTCTGGCGGTATCATTGCAGCACTGGGGCCAGATGGTAAGCCCT
CCCGTATCGTAGTTATCTACACGACGGGGAGTCAGGCAACTATGGATGAACGAAATAGACAGATCGCTGA
GATAGGTGCCTCACTGATTAAGCATTGGTAACTGTCAGACCAAGTTTACTCATATATACTTTAGATTGAT
TTAAAACTTCATTTTTAATTTAAAAGGATCTAGGTGAAGATCCTTTTTGATAATCTCATGACCAAAATCC
CTTAACGTGAGTTTTCGTTCCACTGAGCGTCAGACCCCGTAGAAAAGATCAAAGGATCTTCTTGAGATCC
TTTTTTTCTGCGCGTAATCTGCTGCTTGCAAACAAAAAAACCACCGCTACCAGCGGTGGTTTGTTTGCCG
GATCAAGAGCTACCAACTCTTTTTCCGAAGGTAACTGGCTTCAGCAGAGCGCAGATACCAAATACTGTTC
TTCTAGTGTAGCCGTAGTTAGGCCACCACTTCAAGAACTCTGTAGCACCGCCTACATACCTCGCTCTGCT
AATCCTGTTACCAGTGGCTGCTGCCAGTGGCGATAAGTCGTGTCTTACCGGGTTGGACTCAAGACGATAG
TTACCGGATAAGGCGCAGCGGTCGGGCTGAACGGGGGGTTCGTGCACACAGCCCAGCTTGGAGCGAACGA
CCTACACCGAACTGAGATACCTACAGCGTGAGCTATGAGAAAGCGCCACGCTTCCCGAAGGGAGAAAGGC
GGACAGGTATCCGGTAAGCGGCAGGGTCGGAACAGGAGAGCGCACGAGGGAGCTTCCAGGGGGAAACGCC
TGGTATCTTTATAGTCCTGTCGGGTTTCGCCACCTCTGACTTGAGCGTCGATTTTTGTGATGCTCGTCAG
GGGGGCGGAGCCTATGGAAAAACGCCAGCAACGCGGCCTTTTTACGGTTCCTGGCCTTTTGCTGGCCTTT
TGCTCACATGTTCTTTCCTGCGTTATCCCCTGATTCTGTGGATAACCGTATTACCGCCTTTGAGTGAGCT
GATACCGCTCGCCGCAGCCGAACGACCGAGCGCAGCGAGTCAGTGAGCGAGGAAGCGGA
